>Addgene plasmid #141687 | TFORF0759 | addgene full sequence | sequence record 427300 | Addgene NGS Result
TTAATGTAGTCTTATGCAATACTCTTGTAGTCTTGCAACATGGTAACGATGAGTTAGCAACATGCCTTAC
AAGGAGAGAAAAAGCACCGTGCATGCCGATTGGTGGAAGTAAGGTGGTACGATCGTGCCTTATTAGGAAG
GCAACAGACGGGTCTGACATGGATTGGACGAACCACTGAATTGCCGCATTGCAGAGATATTGTATTTAAG
TGCCTAGCTCGATACATAAACGGGTCTCTCTGGTTAGACCAGATCTGAGCCTGGGAGCTCTCTGGCTAAC
TAGGGAACCCACTGCTTAAGCCTCAATAAAGCTTGCCTTGAGTGCTTCAAGTAGTGTGTGCCCGTCTGTT
GTGTGACTCTGGTAACTAGAGATCCCTCAGACCCTTTTAGTCAGTGTGGAAAATCTCTAGCAGTGGCGCC
CGAACAGGGACTTGAAAGCGAAAGGGAAACCAGAGGAGCTCTCTCGACGCAGGACTCGGCTTGCTGAAGC
GCGCACGGCAAGAGGCGAGGGGCGGCGACTGGTGAGTACGCCAAAAATTTTGACTAGCGGAGGCTAGAAG
GAGAGAGATGGGTGCGAGAGCGTCAGTATTAAGCGGGGGAGAATTAGATCGCGATGGGAAAAAATTCGGT
TAAGGCCAGGGGGAAAGAAAAAATATAAATTAAAACATATAGTATGGGCAAGCAGGGAGCTAGAACGATT
CGCAGTTAATCCTGGCCTGTTAGAAACATCAGAAGGCTGTAGACAAATACTGGGACAGCTACAACCATCC
CTTCAGACAGGATCAGAAGAACTTAGATCATTATATAATACAGTAGCAACCCTCTATTGTGTGCATCAAA
GGATAGAGATAAAAGACACCAAGGAAGCTTTAGACAAGATAGAGGAAGAGCAAAACAAAAGTAAGACCAC
CGCACAGCAAGCGGCCGCTGATCTTCAGACCTGGAGGAGGAGATATGAGGGACAATTGGAGAAGTGAATT
ATATAAATATAAAGTAGTAAAAATTGAACCATTAGGAGTAGCACCCACCAAGGCAAAGAGAAGAGTGGTG
CAGAGAGAAAAAAGAGCAGTGGGAATAGGAGCTTTGTTCCTTGGGTTCTTGGGAGCAGCAGGAAGCACTA
TGGGCGCAGCGTCAATGACGCTGACGGTACAGGCCAGACAATTATTGTCTGGTATAGTGCAGCAGCAGAA
CAATTTGCTGAGGGCTATTGAGGCGCAACAGCATCTGTTGCAACTCACAGTCTGGGGCATCAAGCAGCTC
CAGGCAAGAATCCTGGCTGTGGAAAGATACCTAAAGGATCAACAGCTCCTGGGGATTTGGGGTTGCTCTG
GAAAACTCATTTGCACCACTGCTGTGCCTTGGAATGCTAGTTGGAGTAATAAATCTCTGGAACAGATTTG
GAATCACACGACCTGGATGGAGTGGGACAGAGAAATTAACAATTACACAAGCTTAATACACTCCTTAATT
GAAGAATCGCAAAACCAGCAAGAAAAGAATGAACAAGAATTATTGGAATTAGATAAATGGGCAAGTTTGT
GGAATTGGTTTAACATAACAAATTGGCTGTGGTATATAAAATTATTCATAATGATAGTAGGAGGCTTGGT
AGGTTTAAGAATAGTTTTTGCTGTACTTTCTATAGTGAATAGAGTTAGGCAGGGATATTCACCATTATCG
TTTCAGACCCACCTCCCAACCCCGAGGGGACCCATGCATTGCATCTCAATTAGTCAGCAACCAGGTGTGG
AAAGTCCCCAGGCTCCCCAGCAGGCAGAAGTATGCAAAGCATGCGTCTCAATTAGTCAGCAACCATAGTC
CCGCCCCTAACTCCGCCCATCCCGCCCCTAACTCCGCCCAGTTCCGCCCATTCTCCGCCCCATGGCTGAC
TAATTTTTTTTATTTATGCAGAGGCCGAGGCCGCCTCGGCCTCTGAGCTATTCCAGAAGTAGTGAGGAGG
CTTTTTTGGAGGCCTAGGCTTTTGCAAAAAGCTTTCTAGAGGTACCACCGGAGCTTACCATGACCGAGTA
CAAGCCCACGGTGCGCCTCGCCACCCGCGACGACGTCCCCAGGGCCGTACGCACCCTCGCCGCCGCGTTC
GCCGACTACCCCGCCACGCGCCACACCGTCGATCCGGACCGCCACATCGAGCGGGTCACCGAGCTGCAAG
AACTCTTCCTCACGCGCGTCGGGCTCGACATCGGCAAGGTGTGGGTCGCGGACGACGGCGCCGCCGTGGC
GGTCTGGACCACGCCGGAGAGCGTCGAAGCGGGGGCGGTGTTCGCCGAGATCGGCCCGCGCATGGCCGAG
TTGAGCGGTTCCCGGCTGGCCGCGCAGCAACAGATGGAAGGCCTCCTGGCGCCGCACCGGCCCAAGGAGC
CCGCGTGGTTCCTGGCCACCGTCGGCGTCTCGCCCGACCACCAGGGCAAGGGTCTGGGCAGCGCCGTCGT
GCTCCCCGGAGTGGAGGCGGCCGAGCGCGCCGGGGTGCCCGCCTTCCTGGAGACCTCCGCGCCCCGCAAC
CTCCCCTTCTACGAGCGGCTCGGCTTCACCGTCACCGCCGACGTCGAGGTGCCCGAAGGACCGCGCACCT
GGTGCATGACCCGCAAGCCCGGTGCCAGTTAACGAATTCTAGATCTTGAGACAAATGGCAGTATTCATCC
ACAATTTTAAAAGAAAAGGGGGGATTGGGGGGTACAGTGCAGGGGAAAGAATAGTAGACATAATAGCAAC
AGACATACAAACTAAAGAATTACAAAAACAAATTACAAAAATTCAAAATTTTCGGGTTTATTACAGGGAC
AGCAGAGATCCACTTTGGCGCCGGCTCGAGGCCTGCAGGTGCAAAGATGGATAAAGTTTTAAACAGAGAG
GAATCTTTGCAGCTAATGGACCTTCTAGGTCTTGAAAGGAGTGGGAATTGGCTCCGGTGCCCGTCAGTGG
GCAGAGCGCACATCGCCCACAGTCCCCGAGAAGTTGGGGGGAGGGGTCGGCAATTGAACCGGTGCCTAGA
GAAGGTGGCGCGGGGTAAACTGGGAAAGTGATGTCGTGTACTGGCTCCGCCTTTTTCCCGAGGGTGGGGG
AGAACCGTATATAAGTGCAGTAGTCGCCGTGAACGTTCTTTTTCGCAACGGGTTTGCCGCCAGAACACAG
GTAAGTGCCGTGTGTGGTTCCCGCGGGCCTGGCCTCTTTACGGGTTATGGCCCTTGCGTGCCTTGAATTA
CTTCCACCTGGCTGCAGTACGTGATTCTTGATCCCGAGCTTCGGGTTGGAAGTGGGTGGGAGAGTTCGAG
GCCTTGCGCTTAAGGAGCCCCTTCGCCTCGTGCTTGAGTTGAGGCCTGGCCTGGGCGCTGGGGCCGCCGC
GTGCGAATCTGGTGGCACCTTCGCGCCTGTCTCGCTGCTTTCGATAAGTCTCTAGCCATTTAAAATTTTT
GATGACCTGCTGCGACGCTTTTTTTCTGGCAAGATAGTCTTGTAAATGCGGGCCAAGATCTGCACACTGG
TATTTCGGTTTTTGGGGCCGCGGGCGGCGACGGGGCCCGTGCGTCCCAGCGCACATGTTCGGCGAGGCGG
GGCCTGCGAGCGCGGCCACCGAGAATCGGACGGGGGTAGTCTCAAGCTGGCCGGCCTGCTCTGGTGCCTG
GCCTCGCGCCGCCGTGTATCGCCCCGCCCTGGGCGGCAAGGCTGGCCCGGTCGGCACCAGTTGCGTGAGC
GGAAAGATGGCCGCTTCCCGGCCCTGCTGCAGGGAGCTCAAAATGGAGGACGCGGCGCTCGGGAGAGCGG
GCGGGTGAGTCACCCACACAAAGGAAAAGGGCCTTTCCGTCCTCAGCCGTCGCTTCATGTGACTCCACGG
AGTACCGGGCGCCGTCCAGGCACCTCGATTAGTTCTCGAGCTTTTGGAGTACGTCGTCTTTAGGTTGGGG
GGAGGGGTTTTATGCGATGGAGTTTCCCCACACTGAGTGGGTGGAGACTGAAGTTAGGCCAGCTTGGCAC
TTGATGTAATTCTCCTTGGAATTTGCCCTTTTTGAGTTTGGATCTTGGTTCATTCTCAAGCCTCAGACAG
TGGTTCAAAGTTTTTTTCTTCCATTTCAGGTGTCGTGAGGCTAGCACCGCCACCATGGAGCCGGGGATGC
TGGGTCCACACAACCTCCCACACCACGAGCCAATCAGCTTCGGCATCGATCAGATCCTGAGCGGCCCCGA
AACCCCAGGGGGCGGTCTAGGCCTGGGTCGCGGGGGCCAGGGTCATGGGGAGAATGGGGCGTTCTCGGGT
GGATACCACGGAGCCTCGGGCTACGGTCCCGCCGGCTCACTTGCCCCGCTGCCCGGCAGCTCCGGAGTGG
GCCCAGGCGGCGTGATCCGCGTCCCTGCGCACCGCCCGCTGCCTGTGCCGCCGCCCGCTGGGGGGGCGCC
TGCAGTGCCTGGGCCCTCGGGTTTGGGCGGCGCCGGAGGCCTAGCGGGACTCACCTTCCCCTGGATGGAC
AGCGGCCGCCGCTTTGCCAAGGACCGGCTCACGGCTGCGCTCTCGCCCTTCTCTGGGACGCGCCGCATAG
GCCACCCCTACCAAAACCGGACCCCTCCGAAGCGGAAGAAGCCGCGCACGTCCTTCTCCCGCTCACAGGT
GCTGGAGTTGGAGCGGCGCTTCCTGCGCCAGAAGTACCTGGCCTCTGCGGAGAGGGCGGCGCTGGCCAAG
GCCTTGCGCATGACCGACGCACAGGTCAAAACGTGGTTCCAGAACCGACGCACCAAGTGGCGGCGCCAGA
CGGCGGAGGAGCGCGAGGCCGAGCGGCACCGCGCGGGCCGGCTGCTCCTGCATCTGCAGCAGGACGCGTT
GCCACGGCCGCTGCGGCCGCCGCTGCCCCCGGACCCTCTCTGCCTGCACAACTCGTCGCTCTTCGCGCTG
CAGAACCTGCAGCCCTGGGCCGAGGACAACAAAGTGGCTTCAGTGTCCGGGCTCGCCTCGGTGGTGTAGT
AATGAACTAGTCCGTAACTTGAAAGTATTTCGATTTCTTGGCTTTATATATCTTGTGGAAAGGACGAATC
AGCCGGTGAAGGCAAGATGGGACGCGTTAAGTCGACAATCAACCTCTGGATTACAAAATTTGTGAAAGAT
TGACTGGTATTCTTAACTATGTTGCTCCTTTTACGCTATGTGGATACGCTGCTTTAATGCCTTTGTATCA
TGCTATTGCTTCCCGTATGGCTTTCATTTTCTCCTCCTTGTATAAATCCTGGTTGCTGTCTCTTTATGAG
GAGTTGTGGCCCGTTGTCAGGCAACGTGGCGTGGTGTGCACTGTGTTTGCTGACGCAACCCCCACTGGTT
GGGGCATTGCCACCACCTGTCAGCTCCTTTCCGGGACTTTCGCTTTCCCCCTCCCTATTGCCACGGCGGA
ACTCATCGCCGCCTGCCTTGCCCGCTGCTGGACAGGGGCTCGGCTGTTGGGCACTGACAATTCCGTGGTG
TTGTCGGGGAAATCATCGTCCTTTCCTTGGCTGCTCGCCTGTGTTGCCACCTGGATTCTGCGCGGGACGT
CCTTCTGCTACGTCCCTTCGGCCCTCAATCCAGCGGACCTTCCTTCCCGCGGCCTGCTGCCGGCTCTGCG
GCCTCTTCCGCGTCTTCGCCTTCGCCCTCAGACGAGTCGGATCTCCCTTTGGGCCGCCTCCCCGCGTCGA
CTTTAAGACCAATGACTTACAAGGCAGCTGTAGATCTTAGCCACTTTTTAAAAGAAAAGGGGGGACTGGA
AGGGCTAATTCACTCCCAACGAAGACAAGATCTGCTTTTTGCTTGTACTGGGTCTCTCTGGTTAGACCAG
ATCTGAGCCTGGGAGCTCTCTGGCTAACTAGGGAACCCACTGCTTAAGCCTCAATAAAGCTTGCCTTGAG
TGCTTCAAGTAGTGTGTGCCCGTCTGTTGTGTGACTCTGGTAACTAGAGATCCCTCAGACCCTTTTAGTC
AGTGTGGAAAATCTCTAGCAGTACGTATAGTAGTTCATGTCATCTTATTATTCAGTATTTATAACTTGCA
AAGAAATGAATATCAGAGAGTGAGAGGAACTTGTTTATTGCAGCTTATAATGGTTACAAATAAAGCAATA
GCATCACAAATTTCACAAATAAAGCATTTTTTTCACTGCATTCTAGTTGTGGTTTGTCCAAACTCATCAA
TGTATCTTATCATGTCTGGCTCTAGCTATCCCGCCCCTAACTCCGCCCATCCCGCCCCTAACTCCGCCCA
GTTCCGCCCATTCTCCGCCCCATGGCTGACTAATTTTTTTTATTTATGCAGAGGCCGAGGCCGCCTCGGC
CTCTGAGCTATTCCAGAAGTAGTGAGGAGGCTTTTTTGGAGGCCTAGGGACGTACCCAATTCGCCCTATA
GTGAGTCGTATTACGCGCGCTCACTGGCCGTCGTTTTACAACGTCGTGACTGGGAAAACCCTGGCGTTAC
CCAACTTAATCGCCTTGCAGCACATCCCCCTTTCGCCAGCTGGCGTAATAGCGAAGAGGCCCGCACCGAT
CGCCCTTCCCAACAGTTGCGCAGCCTGAATGGCGAATGGG
[124 nt withheld, positions 6551-6674]
C
[91 nt withheld, positions 6676-6766]
A
[49 nt withheld, positions 6768-6816]
CCTTTGACGTTGGAGTCCACGTTCTTT
[37 nt withheld, positions 6844-6880]
ACCCTATCTCGGTCTATTCTTTTGATTTATAAGGGATTTTGCCGATTTCGGCCTATTGGTTAAAAAATGA
GCTGATTTAACAAAAATTTAACGCGAATTTTAACAAAATATTAACGCTTACAATTTAGGTGGCACTTTTC
GGGGAAATGTGCGCGGAACCCCTATTTGTTTATTTTTCTAAATACATTCAAATATGTATCCGCTCATGAG
ACAATAACCCTGATAAATGCTTCAATAATATTGAAAAAGGAAGAGTATGAGTATTCAACATTTCCGTGTC
GCCCTTATTCCCTTTTTTGCGGCATTTTGCCTTCCTGTTTTTGCTCACCCAGAAACGCTGGTGAAAGTAA
AAGATGCTGAAGATCAGTTGGGTGCACGAGTGGGTTACATCGAACTGGATCTCAACAGCGGTAAGATCCT
TGAGAGTTTTCGCCCCGAAGAACGTTTTCCAATGATGAGCACTTTTAAAGTTCTGCTATGTGGCGCGGTA
TTATCCCGTATTGACGCCGGGCAAGAGCAACTCGGTCGCCGCATACACTATTCTCAGAATGACTTGGTTG
AGTACTCACCAGTCACAGAAAAGCATCTTACGGATGGCATGACAGTAAGAGAATTATGCAGTGCTGCCAT
AACCATGAGTGATAACACTGCGGCCAACTTACTTCTGACAACGATCGGAGGACCGAAGGAGCTAACCGCT
TTTTTGCACAACATGGGGGATCATGTAACTCGCCTTGATCGTTGGGAACCGGAGCTGAATGAAGCCATAC
CAAACGACGAGCGTGACACCACGATGCCTGTAGCAATGGCAACAACGTTGCGCAAACTATTAACTGGCGA
ACTACTTACTCTAGCTTCCCGGCAACAATTAATAGACTGGATGGAGGCGGATAAAGTTGCAGGACCACTT
CTGCGCTCGGCCCTTCCGGCTGGCTGGTTTATTGCTGATAAATCTGGAGCCGGTGAGCGTGGGTCTCGCG
GTATCATTGCAGCACTGGGGCCAGATGGTAAGCCCTCCCGTATCGTAGTTATCTACACGACGGGGAGTCA
GGCAACTATGGATGAACGAAATAGACAGATCGCTGAGATAGGTGCCTCACTGATTAAGCATTGGTAACTG
TCAGACCAAGTTTACTCATATATACTTTAGATTGATTTAAAACTTCATTTTTAATTTAAAAGGATCTAGG
TGAAGATCCTTTTTGATAATCTCATGACCAAAATCCCTTAACGTGAGTTTTCGTTCCACTGAGCGTCAGA
CCCCGTAGAAAAGATCAAAGGATCTTCTTGAGATCCTTTTTTTCTGCGCGTAATCTGCTGCTTGCAAACA
AAAAAACCACCGCTACCAGCGGTGGTTTGTTTGCCGGATCAAGAGCTACCAACTCTTTTTCCGAAGGTAA
CTGGCTTCAGCAGAGCGCAGATACCAAATACTGTTCTTCTAGTGTAGCCGTAGTTAGGCCACCACTTCAA
GAACTCTGTAGCACCGCCTACATACCTCGCTCTGCTAATCCTGTTACCAGTGGCTGCTGCCAGTGGCGAT
AAGTCGTGTCTTACCGGGTTGGACTCAAGACGATAGTTACCGGATAAGGCGCAGCGGTCGGGCTGAACGG
GGGGTTCGTGCACACAGCCCAGCTTGGAGCGAACGACCTACACCGAACTGAGATACCTACAGCGTGAGCT
ATGAGAAAGCGCCACGCTTCCCGAAGGGAGAAAGGCGGACAGGTATCCGGTAAGCGGCAGGGTCGGAACA
GGAGAGCGCACGAGGGAGCTTCCAGGGGGAAACGCCTGGTATCTTTATAGTCCTGTCGGGTTTCGCCACC
TCTGACTTGAGCGTCGATTTTTGTGATGCTCGTCAGGGGGGCGGAGCCTATGGAAAAACGCCAGCAACGC
GGCCTTTTTACGGTTCCTGGCCTTTTGCTGGCCTTTTGCTCACATGTTCTTTCCTGCGTTATCCCCTGAT
TCTGTGGATAACCGTATTACCGCCTTTGAGTGAGCTGATACCGCTCGCCGCAGCCGAACGACCGAGCGCA
GCGAGTCAGTGAGCGAGGAAGCGGAAGAGCGCCCAATACGCAAACCGCCTCTCCCCGCGCGTTGGCCGAT
TCATTAATGCAGCTGGCACGACAGGTTTCCCGACTGGAAAGCGGGCAGTGAGCGCAACGCAATTAATGTG
AGTTAGCTCACTCATTAGGCACCCCAGGCTTTACACTTTATGCTTCCGGCTCGTATGTTGTGTGGAATTG
TGAGCGGATAACAATTTCACACAGGAAACAGCTATGACCATGATTACGCCAAGCGCGCAATTAACCCTCA
CTAAAGGGAACAAAAGCTGGAGCTGCAAGC
Features (pLannotate 1.2.2; 31 found; start..end, strand, type, name):
      5..231     +  promoter       RSV promoter: Rous sarcoma virus enhancer/promoter
    232..412     +  LTR            5' LTR (truncated): truncated 5' long terminal repeat (LTR) from HIV-1
    459..584     +  misc_feature   HIV-1 Ψ: packaging signal of human immunodeficiency virus type 1
    568..931     +  CDS            HIV-1 gag (fragment): gag protein from human immunodeficiency virus 1; gag
   1077..1310    +  misc_feature   RRE: The Rev response element (RRE) of HIV-1 allows for Rev-dependent mRNA export from the nucleus to the cytoplasm.
   1687..1713    +  CDS            Rev (fragment): human immunodeficiency virus 1 (HIV-1) Rev protein; rev; enhances nuclear export of unspliced and incompletely spliced viral mRNAs
   1720..1743    +  promoter       SV40 promoter (fragment): SV40 early promoter
   1744..1815    +  promoter       SV40 promoter (fragment): SV40 enhancer and early promoter
   1839..1974    +  rep_origin     SV40 ori: SV40 origin of replication
   2020..2616    +  CDS            PuroR (fragment): puromycin N-acetyltransferase; pac from Streptomyces; confers resistance to puromycin
   2665..2782    +  misc_feature   cPPT/CTS: central polypurine tract and central termination sequence of HIV-1
   2847..2913    +  CDS            small t antigen (fragment): SV40 (simian virus 40) small t antigen
   2920..4098    +  promoter       EF-1α promoter: strong constitutive promoter for human elongation factor EF-1α
   4115..4966    +  CDS            TLX2: TLX2_HUMAN - Also known as HOX11L1, NCX. Experimental evidence at protein level: Swiss-Prot protein existence level 1. Transcription activator that binds DNA elements with the consensus sequence 5'-CGGTAATTGG-3'. Binds DNA via its homeobox. Required for normal cell death of enteric neurons in the gastrointestinal tract. Required for normal development of the enteric nervous system, and for proper development of normal motility of the gastrointestinal tract (By similarity). From Homo sapiens (Human).
   4982..5035    +  promoter       U6 promoter (fragment): RNA polymerase III promoter for human U6 snRNA
   5077..5665    +  misc_feature   WPRE: woodchuck hepatitis virus posttranscriptional regulatory element
   5716..5735    +  misc_feature   cPPT/CTS (fragment): central polypurine tract and central termination sequence of HIV-1
   5737..5970    +  LTR            3' LTR (ΔU3): self-inactivating 3' long terminal repeat (LTR) from HIV-1
   6048..6169    +  polyA_signal   SV40 poly(A) signal: SV40 polyadenylation signal
   6209..6344    +  rep_origin     SV40 ori: SV40 origin of replication
   6365..6383    -  promoter       T7 promoter: promoter for bacteriophage T7 RNA polymerase
   6391..6546    +  CDS            lacZα (fragment): LacZα fragment of β-galactosidase; lacZ fragment
   6551..6979    +  rep_origin     f1 ori (sequence partly withheld): f1 bacteriophage origin of replication; arrow indicates direction of (+) strand synthesis
   7032..7136    +  promoter       AmpR promoter: bla
   7137..7997    +  CDS            AmpR: β-lactamase; bla; confers resistance to ampicillin, carbenicillin, and related antibiotics
   8168..8756    +  rep_origin     ori: high-copy-number ColE1/pMB1/pBR322/pUC origin of replication
   8939..9031    +  CDS            lacI (fragment): lac repressor; lacI; The lac repressor binds to the lac operator to inhibit transcription in E. coli. This inhibition can be relieved by adding lactose or isopropyl-β-D-thiogalactopyranoside (IPTG).
   9044..9065    +  protein_bind   CAP binding site: CAP binding activates transcription in the presence of cAMP. E. coli catabolite activator protein
   9080..9110    +  promoter       lac promoter: promoter for the E. coli lac operon
   9118..9134    +  protein_bind   lac operator: The lac repressor binds to the lac operator to inhibit transcription in E. coli. This inhibition can be relieved by adding lactose or isopropyl-β-D-thiogalactopyranoside (IPTG). lac repressor encoded by lacI
   9179..9197    +  promoter       T3 promoter: promoter for bacteriophage T3 RNA polymerase
