[The description below was written by a language model from this plasmid's Addgene catalogue record and pLannotate feature annotations shown in this document.]
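Description:
TFORF0759 is a lentiviral mammalian expression plasmid built on the pLX_TRC317 backbone, carrying the human homeobox transcription factor TLX2 (also known as NCX or HOX11L1) as a synthesized open reading frame. It belongs to a barcoded transcription factor ORF collection in which each clone carries a unique 24-bp barcode, so that the factor delivered to a cell can be identified by sequencing in pooled overexpression screens such as directed-differentiation screens. The barcode itself is not annotated in the feature table. In bacteria the plasmid is maintained through a high-copy ColE1/pUC-type origin and ampicillin resistance (AmpR), and an f1 origin is also present. The depositor cautions that recombination can occur, as is common for LTR-containing plasmids.

The viral cassette has a third-generation layout. An RSV promoter drives a truncated HIV-1 5' LTR, followed by the Ψ packaging signal with a gag fragment, the Rev response element for Rev-dependent export of the genomic RNA, and a self-inactivating ΔU3 3' LTR followed by an SV40 polyadenylation signal. Between the LTRs sit two expression units. SV40 early promoter and origin sequences lie upstream of the puromycin N-acetyltransferase gene, which allows selection of transduced cells. After a cPPT/CTS element that aids nuclear import of the provirus, the strong constitutive EF-1α promoter drives the TLX2 ORF. A WPRE downstream of the ORF enhances transcript stability and expression. Short annotated fragments such as the U6 promoter piece after the ORF, and the small t antigen, lacZα and lacI fragments elsewhere, appear to be cloning remnants or partial sequence matches rather than functional parts. The full annotated sequence is 9,220 nt, consistent with the stated backbone plus insert.
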