Addgene plasmid #141687: TFORF0759
Purpose: Lentiviral vector for overexpressing transcription factor ORFs with unique 24-bp barcodes. Barcodes facilitate identification of transcription factors in pooled screens.
Depositing lab: Feng Zhang. Depositing organization: Broad Institute. Publication: A transcription factor atlas of directed differentiation. Joung J, Ma S, Tay T, Geiger-Schuller KR, Kirchgatterer PC, Verdine VK, Guo B, Arias-Garcia MA, Allen WE, Singh A, Kuksenko O, Abudayyeh OO, Gootenberg JS, Fu Z, Macrae RK, Buenrostro JD, Regev A, Zhang F. Cell. 2023 Jan 5;186(1):209-229.e26. doi: 10.1016/j.cell.2022.11.026. PubMed 36608654.
Backbone
  Vector backbone: pLX_TRC317
  Backbone manufacturer: Broad Institute Genetic Perturbation Platform
  Backbone size w/o insert (bp): 8264
  Vector type: Mammalian Expression, Lentiviral
  Selectable markers: Puromycin
Growth in bacteria
  Bacterial resistance: Ampicillin, 100 μg/mL
  Growth temperature: 30°C
  Growth strain: DH5alpha
  Copy number: High Copy
Gene/Insert
  Gene/Insert name: TLX2
  Species: H. sapiens (human)
  Insert size (bp): 956
  Entrez Gene: TLX2 (a.k.a. NCX, HOX11L1)
  Promoter: EF1a
  Cloning method: Unknown
  Sequencing primers: 5′ GGGTGGAGACTGAAGTTAGGCCAG; 3′ CACATAGCGTAAAAGGAGCAACATAG
Terms and licenses: Academic/Nonprofit Terms; Industry Terms: Not Available to Industry
Depositor comments: NM_016170,ENST00000233638 . The transcription factor ORF portion of this plasmid was synthesized by Genewiz. Please test multiple small colonies in case of plasmid recombination. To make this collection available in a timely manner, a portion of this collection was not fully sequenced by Addgene. If an Addgene verified full plasmid sequence is not available, please contact us prior to placing an order to request the full sequence.
How to cite: TFORF0759 was a gift from Feng Zhang (Addgene plasmid # 141687 ; http://n2t.net/addgene:141687 ; RRID:Addgene_141687)
