>Addgene plasmid #141687 | TFORF0759 | depositor partial sequence | sequence record 277198 | Insert
ACCGCCACCATGGAGCCGGGGATGCTGGGTCCACACAACCTCCCACACCACGAGCCAATCAGCTTCGGCA
TCGATCAGATCCTGAGCGGCCCCGAAACCCCAGGGGGCGGTCTAGGCCTGGGTCGCGGGGGCCAGGGTCA
TGGGGAGAATGGGGCGTTCTCGGGTGGATACCACGGAGCCTCGGGCTACGGTCCCGCCGGCTCACTTGCC
CCGCTGCCCGGCAGCTCCGGAGTGGGCCCAGGCGGCGTGATCCGCGTCCCTGCGCACCGCCCGCTGCCTG
TGCCGCCGCCCGCTGGGGGGGCGCCTGCAGTGCCTGGGCCCTCGGGTTTGGGCGGCGCCGGAGGCCTAGC
GGGACTCACCTTCCCCTGGATGGACAGCGGCCGCCGCTTTGCCAAGGACCGGCTCACGGCTGCGCTCTCG
CCCTTCTCTGGGACGCGCCGCATAGGCCACCCCTACCAAAACCGGACCCCTCCGAAGCGGAAGAAGCCGC
GCACGTCCTTCTCCCGCTCACAGGTGCTGGAGTTGGAGCGGCGCTTCCTGCGCCAGAAGTACCTGGCCTC
TGCGGAGAGGGCGGCGCTGGCCAAGGCCTTGCGCATGACCGACGCACAGGTCAAAACGTGGTTCCAGAAC
CGACGCACCAAGTGGCGGCGCCAGACGGCGGAGGAGCGCGAGGCCGAGCGGCACCGCGCGGGCCGGCTGC
TCCTGCATCTGCAGCAGGACGCGTTGCCACGGCCGCTGCGGCCGCCGCTGCCCCCGGACCCTCTCTGCCT
GCACAACTCGTCGCTCTTCGCGCTGCAGAACCTGCAGCCCTGGGCCGAGGACAACAAAGTGGCTTCAGTG
TCCGGGCTCGCCTCGGTGGTGTAGTAATGAACTAGTCCGTAACTTGAAAGTATTTCGATTTCTTGGCTTT
ATATATCTTGTGGAAAGGACGAATCAGCCGGTGAAGGCAAGATGGG
