>Addgene plasmid #141687 | TFORF0759 | depositor partial sequence | sequence record 277199 | Barcode
ATCAGCCGGTGAAGGCAAGATGGG
